>Addgene plasmid #146304 | pCIneo-lambdaN-HA-HsTNRC6Biso1-delMI-MII_F | depositor full sequence | sequence record 288749 | Full Sequence
TCAATATTGGCCATTAGCCATATTATTCATTGGTTATATAGCATAAATCAATATTGGCTATTGGCCATTG
CATACGTTGTATCTATATCATAATATGTACATTTATATTGGCTCATGTCCAATATGACCGCCATGTTGGC
ATTGATTATTGACTAGTTATTAATAGTAATCAATTACGGGGTCATTAGTTCATAGCCCATATATGGAGTT
CCGCGTTACATAACTTACGGTAAATGGCCCGCCTGGCTGACCGCCCAACGACCCCCGCCCATTGACGTCA
ATAATGACGTATGTTCCCATAGTAACGCCAATAGGGACTTTCCATTGACGTCAATGGGTGGAGTATTTAC
GGTAAACTGCCCACTTGGCAGTACATCAAGTGTATCATATGCCAAGTCCGCCCCCTATTGACGTCAATGA
CGGTAAATGGCCCGCCTGGCATTATGCCCAGTACATGACCTTACGGGACTTTCCTACTTGGCAGTACATC
TACGTATTAGTCATCGCTATTACCATGGTGATGCGGTTTTGGCAGTACACCAATGGGCGTGGATAGCGGT
TTGACTCACGGGGATTTCCAAGTCTCCACCCCATTGACGTCAATGGGAGTTTGTTTTGGCACCAAAATCA
ACGGGACTTTCCAAAATGTCGTAACAACTGCGATCGCCCGCCCCGTTGACGCAAATGGGCGGTAGGCGTG
TACGGTGGGAGGTCTATATAAGCAGAGCTCGTTTAGTGAACCGTCAGATCACTAGAAGCTTTATTGCGGT
AGTTTATCACAGTTAAATTGCTAACGCAGTCAGTGCTTCTGACACAACAGTCTCGAACTTAAGCTGCAGT
GACTCTCTTAAGGTAGCCTTGCAGAAGTTGGTCGTGAGGCACTGGGCAGGTAAGTATCAAGGTTACAAGA
CAGGTTTAAGGAGACCAATAGAAACTGGGCTTGTCGAGACAGAGAAGACTCTTGCGTTTCTGATAGGCAC
CTATTGGTCTTACTGACATCCACTTTGCCTTTCTCTCCACAGGTGTCCACTCCCAGTTCAATTACAGCTC
TTAAGGCTAGAGTACTTAATACGACTCACTATAGGCTAGCCACCATGGACGCACAAACACGACGACGTGA
GCGTCGCGCTGAGAAACAAGCTCAATGGAAAGCTGCAAACCCACCGCTCGAGAATTCACGCGTGGTACCT
CTAGAGATGGCCTACCCATATGATGTTCCAGATTACGCTATGAGAGAGAAGGAGCAAGAAAGGGAAGAAC
AGTTAATGGAAGACAAGAAAAGGAAGAAAGAGGATAAAAAGAAAAAAGAAGCCACTCAGAAGGTCACGGA
ACAAAAAACCAAAGTGCCCGAAGTGACGAAACCAAGTTTAAGCCAACCAACGGCCGCCAGCCCAATTGGC
AGCTCTCCATCGCCACCAGTCAATGGTGGCAACAATGCCAAAAGGGTGGCAGTGCCGAACGGACAACCGC
CAAGCGCCGCCCGCTACATGCCTCGGGAGGTGCCGCCGCGATTCCGTTGCCAGCAGGACCACAAAGTGTT
ACTAAAACGTGGGCAGCCCCCTCCACCGTCCTGCATGCTCCTTGGGGGTGGGGCAGGGCCTCCTCCCTGC
ACAGCACCTGGAGCAAACCCAAACAACGCACAAGTGACAGGAGCGCTGCTGCAGAGTGAGAGTGGGACTG
CGCCAGACTCAACCCTTGGAGGTGCTGCTGCTTCAAATTATGCAAATTCCACTTGGGGCTCGGGAGCCTC
CTCCAACAACGGCACCTCCCCCAACCCAATTCACATCTGGGACAAGGTGATTGTAGACGGGTCTGACATG
GAAGAGTGGCCTTGTATTGCCAGCAAAGACACTGAATCTTCTTCCGAAAACACCACCGATAACAACAGTG
CCTCGAACCCTGGCTCTGAGAAGAGCACTCTGCCAGGAAGCACCACTAGTAACAAAGGAAAAGGGAGCCA
GTGCCAGTCTGCAAGTTCTGGGAACGAATGTAATCTTGGGGTCTGGAAATCTGACCCTAAGGCTAAATCT
GTTCAATCTTCCAACTCTACTACAGAGAACAACAATGGACTAGGAAATTGGAGGAATGTGAGTGGTCAGG
ATAGAATTGGACCTGGCTCTGGCTTCAGCAACTTTAACCCAAATAGCAACCCATCTGCCTGGCCAGCACT
GGTCCAAGAAGGAACTTCTAGGAAAGGGGCATTGGAAACAGATAATAGTAATTCCAGTGCACAGGTTAGC
ACAGTAGGTCAGACATCCAGGGAACAGCAGTCAAAGATGGAAAATGCGGGTGTTAATTTTGTTGTCTCTG
GCAGAGAACAGGCTCAAATTCATAACACTGATGGACCAAAAAATGGAAACACTAACTCCTTGAACTTAAG
TTCACCAAACCCCATGGAGAATAAGGGAATGCCCTTTGGAATGGGCTTGGGGAACACCTCCAGGAGCACT
GATGCCCCTTCACAAAGCACTGGAGATCGAAAGACTGGGAGTGTTGGATCTTGGGGTGCAGCTAGGGGGC
CTTCTGGAACTGACACAGTCTCTGGACAAAGCAATTCTGGAAACAATGGGAACAATGGAAAAGAGAGAGA
GGACTCCTGGAAAGGAGCTTCTGTTCAGAAATCAACTGGGTCAAAAAATGACTCTTGGGACAACAATAAC
AGGTCTACGGGTGGGTCCTGGAACTTTGGCCCCCAGGACTCTAATGACAACAAATGGGGTGAAGGGAACA
AAATGACATCTGGGGTCTCTCAGGGAGAATGGAAACAGCCGACTGGGTCTGATGAGTTGAAAATTGGAGA
ATGGAGTGGTCCAAACCAACCAAATTCTAGCACTGGAGCATGGGACAATCAAAAGGGCCACCCCCTCCCT
GAAAACCAAGGCAATGCCCAGGCTCCCTGTTGGGGAAGATCTTCCAGCTCCACAGGAAGTGAAGTTGGAG
GTCAAAGCACTGGAAGCAACCACAAAGCAGGAAGTAGTGACAGTCATAACTCTGGCCGTCGGTCGTACAG
GCCCACACATCCTGATTGTCAGGCTGTCTTGCAGACTCTTAAAGGAACTGAGGGGTGGGAGAGCGCTGCC
ACACAGACCAAGAACTCAGGGGGCTGGGGAGATGCACCCAGCCAAAGCAATCAAATGAAGTCTGGATGGG
GGGAGCTCTCAGCCTCTACAGAGTGGAAAGACCCCAAGAACACAGGAGGCTGGAATGACTACAAGAACAA
CAACTCTTCCAACTGGGGAGGAGGACGACCTGATGAAAAGACACCTTCCTCTTGGAATGAGAATCCCAGC
AAGGATCAGGGGTGGGGAGGTGGACGCCAGCCCAATCAAGGATGGTCTTCTGGAAAGAATGGTTGGGGGG
AGGAAGTCGATCAGACAAAAAACAGCAATTGGGAAAGTTCTGCAAGTAAACCTGTGTCTGGGTGGGGTGA
AGGAGGGCAGAATGAAATCGGGACTTGGGGTAATGGTGGCAATGCAAGCCTAGCTTCAAAAGGTGGGTGG
GAGGATTGCAAAAGATCCCCAGCATGGAATGAGACGGGCCGACAGCCCAATTCCTGGAATAAACAACACC
AACAGCAGCAGCCCCCACAGCAGCCGCCGCCACCACAACCAGAGGCTTCTGGTTCGTGGGGAGGCCCACC
CCCACCACCTCCAGGCAACGTTCGACCTTCCAATTCCAGCTGGAGCAGCGGGCCACAGCCTGCAACACCT
AAGGATGAGTCCCAAGGGGGCCCAGCACCTCGAGAACCAAACCTGCCCACCCCAATGACCAGTAAATCGG
CATCAGATTCCAAATCTATGCAAGACGGCTGGGGGGAGAGTGACGGGCCAGTCACAGGAGCTCGCCATCC
CAGCTGGGAAGAGGAGGAGGATGGAGGAGTCTGGAACACCACTGGCTCTCAGGGCAGTGCTTCCTCCCAC
AACTCAGCAAGCTGGGGACAAGGAGGAAAGAAACAAATGAAGTGCTCACTCAAAGGAGGAAACAATGATT
CATGGATGAATCCTCTTGCCAAACAGTTTTCAAATATGGGATTGCTGAGTCAGACTGAAGATAATCCAAG
CAGCAAAATGGATTTGTCTGTAGGAAGCCTTTCAGATAAAAAATTTGATGTGGACAAGCGAGCGATGAAT
CTCGGGGATTTTAATGATATCATGAGGAAGGATCGATCTGGGTTCCGTCCACCTAATTCCAAAGACATGG
GAACCACAGATAGTGGGCCTTATTTTGAGAAGGGCGGTAGTCATGGTTTGTTTGGAAACAGCACAGCACA
ATCGAGAGGTCTGCACACACCCGTGCAGCCACTAAATTCTTCTCCCAGTCTCCGGGCGCAAGTGCCTCCC
CAGTTTATTTCCCCCCAGGTTTCTGCCTCAATGCTCAAGCAGTTTCCCAACAGTGGCCTGAGTCCAGGTC
TTTTCAATGTGGGGCCCCAGTTATCTCCTCAACAAATTGCCATGCTGAGCCAGCTTCCACAAATTCCCCA
GTTTCAGTTGGCATGTCAGCTTCTCTTGCAGCAGCAGCAACAGCAGCAGTTGTTACAGAACCAGAGAAAG
ATTTCTCAAGCTGTACGCCAACAGCAAGAGCAGCAGCTGGCTCGAATGGTGAGTGCACTGCAGCAGCAGC
AGCAGCAGCAGCAGAGGCAGCCAGGCATGAAGCACTCGCCCTCTCATCCTGTTGGGCCCAAGCCGCATCT
GGACAACATGGTACCCAACGCATTGAATGTGGGGCTCCCAGACCTTCAAACCAAAGGGCCAATACCTGGA
TATGGTTCTGGCTTCAGCTCTGGCGGCATGGACTATGGCATGGTTGGTGGGAAGGAGGCTGGAACCGAGT
CTCGCTTTAAACAGTGGACCTCCATGATGGAGGGGCTGCCCTCTGTAGCCACACAGGAAGCCAATATGCA
CAAAAATGGCGCTATAGTGGCCCCTGGTAAAACCCGGGGAGGGTCACCGTACAACCAGTTTGATATCATC
CCTGGTGACACACTGGGTGGCCATACGGGTCCTGCTGGTGATAGCTGGTTACCTGCCAAATCTCCACCAA
CAAATAAAATCGGAAGTAAATCCAGCAATGCCAGTTGGCCTCCAGAATTCCAACCAGGAGTGCCATGGAA
AGGTATCCAAAACATTGACCCTGAATCTGACCCCTATGTCACCCCAGGAAGTGTGCTGGGGGGTACAGCC
ACATCTCCCATTGTAGATACTGACCACCAACTGCTGCGGGATAACACCACAGGGTCTAATTCTTCCCTCA
ACACCTCGCTGCCTTCACCTGGTGCCTGGCCCTACAGTGCCTCTGACAACTCCTTTACCAACGTTCATAG
CACTTCAGCAAAGTTCCCTGATTACAAATCAACATGGTCCCCAGATCCCATAGGACACAACCCCACTCAT
CTCTCCAACAAGATGTGGAAAAACCATATTTCCTCCAGGAACACTACACCGCTGCCCCGCCCACCTCCTG
GTCTGACCAACCCCAAACCATCATCTCCCTGGAGCAGCACAGCACCCCGATCAGTCAGGGGGTGGGGGAC
ACAGGACTCACGGCTCGCCTCGGCCTCTACCTGGAGTGATGGTGGCTCAGTTCGTCCTAGTTACTGGCTG
GTTCTTCACAATCTCACCCCACAGATTGATGGGTCAACCTTGAGAACGATCTGCATGCAGCATGGCCCAC
TGCTGACATTCCATCTGAATCTAACCCAGGGCACTGCCCTGATCCGATACAGCACCAAACAGGAGGCGGC
CAAGGCCCAAACTGCACTGCACATGTGTGTGTTGGGAAACACTACCATCCTTGCTGAGTTTGCCACTGAT
GATGAAGTCAGCCGCTTTCTGGCACAAGCTCAGCCCCCTACACCTGCAGCAACCCCAAGTGCGCCAGCTG
CGGGGTGGCAGTCGCTGGAGACCGGCCAGAACCAGTCAGATCCCGTGGGACCTGCTCTGAATCTTTTTGG
TGGGTCCACTGGGCTCGGGCAGTGGAGCAGCAGCGCTGGTGGCAGCAGCGGGGCCGATCTTGCTGGCGCT
TCATTGTGGGGGCCCCCAAACTATTCTTCTAGCTTATGGGGAGTCCCAACGGTGGAAGATCCCCATAGGA
TGGGCAGCCCTGCTCCTTTACTACCTGGTGACCTTCTGGGAGGAGGGTCGGATTCAATCTGAGCGGCCGC
TTCCCTTTAGTGAGGGTTAATGCTTCGAGCAGACATGATAAGATACATTGATGAGTTTGGACAAACCACA
ACTAGAATGCAGTGAAAAAAATGCTTTATTTGTGAAATTTGTGATGCTATTGCTTTATTTGTAACCATTA
TAAGCTGCAATAAACAAGTTAACAACAACAATTGCATTCATTTTATGTTTCAGGTTCAGGGGGAGATGTG
GGAGGTTTTTTAAAGCAAGTAAAACCTCTACAAATGTGGTAAAATCCGATAAGGATCGATCCGGGCTGGC
GTAATAGCGAAGAGGCCCGCACCGATCGCCCTTCCCAACAGTTGCGCAGCCTGAATGGCGAATGG
[124 nt withheld, positions 6506-6629]
C
[91 nt withheld, positions 6631-6721]
A
[49 nt withheld, positions 6723-6771]
CCTTTGACGTTGGAGTCCACGTTCTTT
[37 nt withheld, positions 6799-6835]
ACCCTATCTCGGTCTATTCTTTTGATTTATAAGGGATTTTGCCGATTTCGGCCTATTGGTTAAAAAATGA
GCTGATTTAACAAAAATTTAACGCGAATTTTAACAAAATATTAACGCTTACAATTTCCTGATGCGGTATT
TTCTCCTTACGCATCTGTGCGGTATTTCACACCGCATACGCGGATCTGCGCAGCACCATGGCCTGAAATA
ACCTCTGAAAGAGGAACTTGGTTAGGTACCTTCTGAGGCGGAAAGAACCAGCTGTGGAATGTGTGTCAGT
TAGGGTGTGGAAAGTCCCCAGGCTCCCCAGCAGGCAGAAGTATGCAAAGCATGCATCTCAATTAGTCAGC
AACCAGGTGTGGAAAGTCCCCAGGCTCCCCAGCAGGCAGAAGTATGCAAAGCATGCATCTCAATTAGTCA
GCAACCATAGTCCCGCCCCTAACTCCGCCCATCCCGCCCCTAACTCCGCCCAGTTCCGCCCATTCTCCGC
CCCATGGCTGACTAATTTTTTTTATTTATGCAGAGGCCGAGGCCGCCTCGGCCTCTGAGCTATTCCAGAA
GTAGTGAGGAGGCTTTTTTGGAGGCCTAGGCTTTTGCAAAAAGCTTGATTCTTCTGACACAACAGTCTCG
AACTTAAGGCTAGAGCCACCATGATTGAACAAGATGGATTGCACGCAGGTTCTCCGGCCGCTTGGGTGGA
GAGGCTATTCGGCTATGACTGGGCACAACAGACAATCGGCTGCTCTGATGCCGCCGTGTTCCGGCTGTCA
GCGCAGGGGCGCCCGGTTCTTTTTGTCAAGACCGACCTGTCCGGTGCCCTGAATGAACTGCAGGACGAGG
CAGCGCGGCTATCGTGGCTGGCCACGACGGGCGTTCCTTGCGCAGCTGTGCTCGACGTTGTCACTGAAGC
GGGAAGGGACTGGCTGCTATTGGGCGAAGTGCCGGGGCAGGATCTCCTGTCATCTCACCTTGCTCCTGCC
GAGAAAGTATCCATCATGGCTGATGCAATGCGGCGGCTGCATACGCTTGATCCGGCTACCTGCCCATTCG
ACCACCAAGCGAAACATCGCATCGAGCGAGCACGTACTCGGATGGAAGCCGGTCTTGTCGATCAGGATGA
TCTGGACGAAGAGCATCAGGGGCTCGCGCCAGCCGAACTGTTCGCCAGGCTCAAGGCGCGCATGCCCGAC
GGCGAGGATCTCGTCGTGACCCATGGCGATGCCTGCTTGCCGAATATCATGGTGGAAAATGGCCGCTTTT
CTGGATTCATCGACTGTGGCCGGCTGGGTGTGGCGGACCGCTATCAGGACATAGCGTTGGCTACCCGTGA
TATTGCTGAAGAGCTTGGCGGCGAATGGGCTGACCGCTTCCTCGTGCTTTACGGTATCGCCGCTCCCGAT
TCGCAGCGCATCGCCTTCTATCGCCTTCTTGACGAGTTCTTCTGAGCGGGACTCTGGGGTTCGAAATGAC
CGACCAAGCGACGCCCAACCTGCCATCACGATGGCCGCAATAAAATATCTTTATTTTCATTACATCTGTG
TGTTGGTTTTTTGTGTGAATCGATAGCGATAAGGATCCGCGTATGGTGCACTCTCAGTACAATCTGCTCT
GATGCCGCATAGTTAAGCCAGCCCCGACACCCGCCAACACCCGCTGACGCGCCCTGACGGGCTTGTCTGC
TCCCGGCATCCGCTTACAGACAAGCTGTGACCGTCTCCGGGAGCTGCATGTGTCAGAGGTTTTCACCGTC
ATCACCGAAACGCGCGAGACGAAAGGGCCTCGTGATACGCCTATTTTTATAGGTTAATGTCATGATAATA
ATGGTTTCTTAGACGTCAGGTGGCACTTTTCGGGGAAATGTGCGCGGAACCCCTATTTGTTTATTTTTCT
AAATACATTCAAATATGTATCCGCTCATGAGACAATAACCCTGATAAATGCTTCAATAATATTGAAAAAG
GAAGAGTATGAGTATTCAACATTTCCGTGTCGCCCTTATTCCCTTTTTTGCGGCATTTTGCCTTCCTGTT
TTTGCTCACCCAGAAACGCTGGTGAAAGTAAAAGATGCTGAAGATCAGTTGGGTGCACGAGTGGGTTACA
TCGAACTGGATCTCAACAGCGGTAAGATCCTTGAGAGTTTTCGCCCCGAAGAACGTTTTCCAATGATGAG
CACTTTTAAAGTTCTGCTATGTGGCGCGGTATTATCCCGTATTGACGCCGGGCAAGAGCAACTCGGTCGC
CGCATACACTATTCTCAGAATGACTTGGTTGAGTACTCACCAGTCACAGAAAAGCATCTTACGGATGGCA
TGACAGTAAGAGAATTATGCAGTGCTGCCATAACCATGAGTGATAACACTGCGGCCAACTTACTTCTGAC
AACGATCGGAGGACCGAAGGAGCTAACCGCTTTTTTGCACAACATGGGGGATCATGTAACTCGCCTTGAT
CGTTGGGAACCGGAGCTGAATGAAGCCATACCAAACGACGAGCGTGACACCACGATGCCTGTAGCAATGG
CAACAACGTTGCGCAAACTATTAACTGGCGAACTACTTACTCTAGCTTCCCGGCAACAATTAATAGACTG
GATGGAGGCGGATAAAGTTGCAGGACCACTTCTGCGCTCGGCCCTTCCGGCTGGCTGGTTTATTGCTGAT
AAATCTGGAGCCGGTGAGCGTGGGTCTCGCGGTATCATTGCAGCACTGGGGCCAGATGGTAAGCCCTCCC
GTATCGTAGTTATCTACACGACGGGGAGTCAGGCAACTATGGATGAACGAAATAGACAGATCGCTGAGAT
AGGTGCCTCACTGATTAAGCATTGGTAACTGTCAGACCAAGTTTACTCATATATACTTTAGATTGATTTA
AAACTTCATTTTTAATTTAAAAGGATCTAGGTGAAGATCCTTTTTGATAATCTCATGACCAAAATCCCTT
AACGTGAGTTTTCGTTCCACTGAGCGTCAGACCCCGTAGAAAAGATCAAAGGATCTTCTTGAGATCCTTT
TTTTCTGCGCGTAATCTGCTGCTTGCAAACAAAAAAACCACCGCTACCAGCGGTGGTTTGTTTGCCGGAT
CAAGAGCTACCAACTCTTTTTCCGAAGGTAACTGGCTTCAGCAGAGCGCAGATACCAAATACTGTTCTTC
TAGTGTAGCCGTAGTTAGGCCACCACTTCAAGAACTCTGTAGCACCGCCTACATACCTCGCTCTGCTAAT
CCTGTTACCAGTGGCTGCTGCCAGTGGCGATAAGTCGTGTCTTACCGGGTTGGACTCAAGACGATAGTTA
CCGGATAAGGCGCAGCGGTCGGGCTGAACGGGGGGTTCGTGCACACAGCCCAGCTTGGAGCGAACGACCT
ACACCGAACTGAGATACCTACAGCGTGAGCTATGAGAAAGCGCCACGCTTCCCGAAGGGAGAAAGGCGGA
CAGGTATCCGGTAAGCGGCAGGGTCGGAACAGGAGAGCGCACGAGGGAGCTTCCAGGGGGAAACGCCTGG
TATCTTTATAGTCCTGTCGGGTTTCGCCACCTCTGACTTGAGCGTCGATTTTTGTGATGCTCGTCAGGGG
GGCGGAGCCTATGGAAAAACGCCAGCAACGCGGCCTTTTTACGGTTCCTGGCCTTTTGCTGGCCTTTTGC
TCACATGGCTCGACAGATCT
Features (pLannotate 1.2.2; 21 found; start..end, strand, type, name):
    140..517     +  enhancer       CMV enhancer: human cytomegalovirus immediate early enhancer
    518..729     +  promoter       CMV promoter: human cytomegalovirus (CMV) immediate early promoter
    890..1022    +  intron         chimeric intron: chimera between introns from human β-globin and immunoglobulin heavy chain genes
   1067..1085    +  promoter       T7 promoter: promoter for bacteriophage T7 RNA polymerase
   1095..1169    +  CDS            N (fragment): REGN_LAMBD - Experimental evidence at protein level: Swiss-Prot protein existence level 1. Plays a role as a transcriptional antitermination factor that allows the virus to initiate its lytic phase. Activates expression of the delayed viral early genes by modifying host RNA polymerase (RNAP) into a form that is resistant to termination signals. This antitermination function requires the host NusA protein which serves to stabilize the interaction between antitermination protein N and host RNA polymerase. From Escherichia phage lambda (Bacteriophage lambda).
   1203..1229    +  CDS            3xHA (fragment): three tandem HA epitope tags
   1230..6149    +  CDS            TNRC6B (fragment): TNR6B_HUMAN - Also known as KIAA1093. Experimental evidence at protein level: Swiss-Prot protein existence level 1. Plays a role in RNA-mediated gene silencing by both micro- RNAs (miRNAs) and short interfering RNAs (siRNAs) (PubMed:16289642, PubMed:19167051, PubMed:19304925, PubMed:32354837). Required for miRNA- dependent translational repression and siRNA-dependent endonucleolytic cleavage of complementary mRNAs by argonaute family proteins (PubMed:16289642, PubMed:19167051, PubMed:19304925, PubMed:32354837). As scaffolding protein associates with argonaute proteins bound to partially comple
   6164..6181    -  promoter       T3 promoter (fragment): promoter for bacteriophage T3 RNA polymerase
   6199..6320    -  polyA_signal   SV40 poly(A) signal: SV40 polyadenylation signal
   6343..6411    -  CDS            large T antigen (fragment): large T antigen from SV40 (simian virus 40)
   6435..6502    +  CDS            lacZα (fragment): LacZα fragment of β-galactosidase; lacZ fragment
   6506..6934    +  rep_origin     f1 ori (sequence partly withheld): f1 bacteriophage origin of replication; arrow indicates direction of (+) strand synthesis
   6962..7013    -  misc_feature   bom (fragment): basis of mobility region from pBR322
   7078..7435    +  promoter       SV40 promoter: SV40 enhancer and early promoter
   7486..8277    +  CDS            neo: KKA2_KLEPN - Also known as kan, nptII. Experimental evidence at protein level: Swiss-Prot protein existence level 1. Resistance to kanamycin, neomycin, paromomycin, ribostamycin, butirosin and gentamicin B. From Klebsiella pneumoniae.
   8344..8392    +  polyA_signal   poly(A) signal: synthetic polyadenylation signal
   8412..8466    -  misc_feature   bom (fragment): basis of mobility region from pBR322
   8568..8603    -  CDS            rop (fragment): Rop protein, which maintains plasmids at low copy number; rop
   8698..8802    +  promoter       AmpR promoter: bla
   8803..9663    +  CDS            AmpR: β-lactamase; bla; confers resistance to ampicillin, carbenicillin, and related antibiotics
   9834..10422   +  rep_origin     ori: high-copy-number ColE1/pMB1/pBR322/pUC origin of replication
