[The description below was written by a language model from this plasmid's Addgene catalogue record and pLannotate feature annotations shown in this document.]
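Description:
pCIneo-lambdaN-HA-HsTNRC6Biso1-delMI-MII_F is a mammalian expression plasmid of about 10.5 kb built on the pCI-neo backbone. It is propagated in E. coli through a high-copy ColE1/pUC-type origin with ampicillin selection (β-lactamase under its own promoter), and it also carries an f1 origin for single-stranded DNA production. For selection in mammalian cells, a separate cassette places the neomycin phosphotransferase gene under the SV40 enhancer/early promoter with a synthetic polyadenylation signal, allowing G418 selection of stable transfectants.

The expression unit is driven by the human CMV immediate-early enhancer and promoter, followed by the chimeric β-globin/immunoglobulin intron that improves expression, and ends at an SV40 poly(A) signal. A T7 promoter lies just upstream of the coding region and a T3 promoter fragment just downstream. The open reading frame begins with a short fragment of the bacteriophage lambda N protein, the peptide that binds boxB RNA hairpins, followed by an HA epitope (annotated as a partial match to a 3xHA tag, consistent with a single copy) and then human TNRC6B isoform 1, a GW182-family scaffold protein that acts with Argonaute proteins in miRNA- and siRNA-mediated silencing. The name indicates a deletion of regions termed MI and MII, but the record does not define their boundaries.

The lambdaN fusion suits tethering assays, in which the protein is recruited directly to a boxB-containing reporter mRNA to test silencing activity independently of miRNA targeting. This fits the associated study of TNRC6 domains that repress bound transcripts without Argonaute. The HA tag allows detection or immunoprecipitation. The depositor sequence may be theoretical rather than fully verified.
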