Addgene plasmid #146304: pCIneo-lambdaN-HA-HsTNRC6Biso1-delMI-MII_F
Purpose: Mammalian Expression of HsTNRC6Biso1-delMI-MII
Depositing lab: Elisa Izaurralde. Depositing organization: Max Planck Institute for Developmental Biology. Publication: The C-terminal domains of human TNRC6A, TNRC6B, and TNRC6C silence bound transcripts independently of Argonaute proteins. Lazzaretti D, Tournier I, Izaurralde E. RNA. 2009 Jun . 15(6):1059-66. 10.1261/rna.1606309 PubMed 19383768.
Backbone
  Vector backbone: pCI-neo
  Vector type: Mammalian Expression
Growth in bacteria
  Bacterial resistance: Ampicillin, 100 μg/mL
  Growth temperature: 37°C
  Growth strain: DH5alpha
  Copy number: High Copy
Gene/Insert
  Gene/Insert name: HsTNRC6Biso1-delMI-MII
  Species: H. sapiens (human)
  Entrez Gene: TNRC6B (a.k.a. GDSBA)
  Cloning method: Unknown
Terms and licenses: Academic/Nonprofit Terms; Industry Terms: Not Available to Industry
Depositor comments: Plasmids from this collection were made available to the research community and donated after the lab closed. Please note that the sequence provided by the depositing laboratory may be theoretical/predicted or based on Sanger sequencing results. There may be discrepancies between sequencing results obtained by Addgene and the depositor sequence. If an Addgene verified sequence is not available, please contact before placing your order to request that our lab fully sequence the plasmid.
How to cite: pCIneo-lambdaN-HA-HsTNRC6Biso1-delMI-MII_F was a gift from Elisa Izaurralde (Addgene plasmid # 146304 ; http://n2t.net/addgene:146304 ; RRID:Addgene_146304)
